Addgene plasmid #163831: pB2Hopt*
Purpose: Two-hybrid system that confers spectinomycin resistance in response to substrate phosphorylation. Constitutive expression of c-src kinase, CDC37, and PTP1B(C215S)
Depositing lab: Jerome Fox.
Backbone
  Vector backbone: SC101
  Backbone size w/o insert (bp): 3280
  Vector type: Bacterial Expression, Synthetic Biology
Growth in bacteria
  Bacterial resistance: Kanamycin, 50 μg/mL
  Growth temperature: 37°C
  Growth strain: DH5alpha
  Copy number: Low Copy
Gene/Insert
  Gene/Insert name: SpecR (alt names: c-Src kinase (251-536), CDC37, PTP1B (1-321, C215S); cI_SH2*;RpoZ_MidT)
  Species: H. sapiens (human), Synthetic
  Insert size (bp): 5638
  Mutation: PTP1B C215S
  Promoter: Pro1;ProD;pLacZ-Opt
  Cloning method: Gibson Cloning
  Sequencing primers: 5′ N/A; 3′ N/A
Resource information
  A portion of this plasmid was derived from a plasmid made by: Various addgene plasmids
Terms and licenses: Academic/Nonprofit Terms; Industry Terms: Not Available to Industry
How to cite: pB2Hopt* was a gift from Jerome Fox (Addgene plasmid # 163831 ; http://n2t.net/addgene:163831 ; RRID:Addgene_163831)
