[The description below was written by a language model from this plasmid's Addgene catalogue record and pLannotate feature annotations shown in this document.]
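Description:
pB2Hopt* is a low-copy bacterial expression plasmid for synthetic biology, built on a pSC101 backbone. It carries the pSC101 origin together with the Rep101 (RepA) protein that this origin needs for replication. It is maintained in E. coli under kanamycin selection through an aph(3')-Ia gene driven by the bla promoter. The full sequence is about 8.9 kb, of which roughly 5.6 kb is a Gibson-assembled payload encoding a bacterial two-hybrid circuit that links growth on spectinomycin to phosphorylation of a substrate peptide.

The sensing module consists of two fusion proteins listed in the record as cI_SH2* and RpoZ_MidT. The first joins a phage repressor DNA-binding domain to a variant Src-type SH2 domain. The automated annotation matched the repressor portion to P22 C2 and the SH2 portion to v-Src. The second fusion joins the RNA polymerase omega subunit (rpoZ) to the MidT substrate peptide, which the feature table does not annotate separately. When the substrate is tyrosine-phosphorylated, the SH2 domain is expected to bind it and so recruit RNA polymerase to the reporter promoter, switching on aadA (SpecR), which lies on the opposite strand to the other genes.

The plasmid also constitutively expresses three human components: the c-Src kinase domain (residues 251–536), which phosphorylates the substrate; the co-chaperone CDC37, which stabilizes kinases; and PTP1B (1–321) carrying the C215S mutation. C215S replaces the catalytic cysteine, so this version presumably acts as a phosphatase-inactive control in which phosphorylation, and therefore resistance, persists. The record lists the promoters Pro1, ProD and pLacZ-Opt but does not say which unit each one drives. rrnB terminators insulate the cassettes.
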