Features (pLannotate 1.2.2; 15 found; start..end, strand, type, name):
    107..211     +  promoter       AmpR promoter: bla
    212..1027    +  CDS            KanR: aminoglycoside phosphotransferase; aph(3')-Ia; confers resistance to kanamycin in bacteria or G418 (Geneticin®) in eukaryotes
   1124..1239    +  ncRNA          5S rRNA: Accession: RF00001 - 5S ribosomal RNA
   1243..1329    +  terminator     rrnB T1 terminator: Escherichia coli rrnB; transcription terminator T1 from the E. coli rrnB gene
   1421..1448    +  terminator     rrnB T2 terminator: transcription terminator T2 from the E. coli rrnB gene
   1665..2267    +  CDS            C2 (fragment): RPC2_BPP22 - Experimental evidence at protein level: Swiss-Prot protein existence level 1. This protein allows the phage to reside inactively in the chromosome of its host bacterium. This lysogenic state is maintained by binding of regulatory protein C2 to the OR and OL operators, preventing transcription of proteins necessary for lytic development. From Salmonella phage P22 (Bacteriophage P22).
   2298..2597    +  CDS            V-SRC (fragment): SRC_AVISR - Experimental evidence at protein level: Swiss-Prot protein existence level 1. This phosphoprotein, required for both the initiation and the maintenance of neoplastic transformation, is a protein kinase that catalyzes the phosphorylation of tyrosine residues in vitro. From Avian sarcoma virus (strain rASV1441).
   2623..2895    +  CDS            rpoZ (sequence withheld): RPOZ_ECO24 - Experimental evidence at protein level: Swiss-Prot protein existence level 1. Promotes RNA polymerase assembly. Latches the N- and C- terminal regions of the beta' subunit thereby facilitating its interaction with the beta and alpha subunits. From Escherichia coli O139:H28 (strain E24377A / ETEC).
   3134..3991    +  CDS            SRC (fragment): SRC_HUMAN - Also known as SRC1. Experimental evidence at protein level: Swiss-Prot protein existence level 1. Non-receptor protein tyrosine kinase which is activated following engagement of many different classes of cellular receptors including immune response receptors, integrins and other adhesion receptors, receptor protein tyrosine kinases, G protein-coupled receptors as well as cytokine receptors. Participates in signaling pathways that control a diverse spectrum of biological activities including gene transcription, immune response, cell adhesion, cell cycle progression, apoptosis, migra
   4020..5153    +  CDS            CDC37: CDC37_HUMAN - Also known as CDC37A. Experimental evidence at protein level: Swiss-Prot protein existence level 1. Co-chaperone that binds to numerous kinases and promotes their interaction with the Hsp90 complex, resulting in stabilization and promotion of their activity (PubMed:8666233). Inhibits HSP90AA1 ATPase activity (PubMed:23569206). From Homo sapiens (Human).
   5181..6143    +  CDS            PTPN1 (fragment): PTN1_HUMAN - Also known as PTP1B. Experimental evidence at protein level: Swiss-Prot protein existence level 1. Tyrosine-protein phosphatase which acts as a regulator of endoplasmic reticulum unfolded protein response. Mediates dephosphorylation of EIF2AK3/PERK; inactivating the protein kinase activity of EIF2AK3/PERK. May play an important role in CKII- and p60c- src-induced signal transduction cascades. May regulate the EFNA5-EPHA3 signaling pathway which modulates cell reorganization and cell-cell repulsion. May also regulate the hepatocyte growth factor receptor signaling pathway through d
   6221..7009    -  CDS            aadA: S3AD_ECOLX - Experimental evidence at protein level: Swiss-Prot protein existence level 1. Mediates bacterial resistance to the antibiotics streptomycin and spectinomycin. From Escherichia coli.
   7161..7196    +  terminator     rrnB T1 terminator (fragment): Escherichia coli rrnB; transcription terminator T1 from the E. coli rrnB gene
   7698..7920    +  rep_origin     pSC101 ori: low-copy replication origin that requires the Rep101 protein
   7968..8918    +  CDS            Rep101: RepA protein needed for replication with the pSC101 origin; rep101
>Addgene plasmid #163831 | pB2Hopt* | addgene full sequence | sequence record 337592 | Addgene NGS Result
ACGGCCTATTTGGCCTAAGGGCCTCGTGATACGCCTATTTTTATAGGTTAATGTCATGATAATAATGGTT
TCTTAGACGTCAGGTGGCACTTTTCGGGGAAATGTGCGCGGAACCCCTATTTGTTTATTTTTCTAAATAC
ATTCAAATATGTATCCGCTCATGAGACAATAACCCTGATAAATGCTTCAATAATATTGAAAAAGGAAGAG
TATGAGCCATATTCAACGGGAAACGTCTTGCTCTAGGCCGCGATTAAATTCCAACATGGATGCTGATTTA
TATGGGTATAAATGGGCTCGCGATAATGTCGGGCAATCAGGTGCGACAATCTATCGATTGTATGGGAAGC
CCGATGCGCCAGAGTTGTTTCTGAAACATGGCAAAGGTAGCGTTGCCAATGATGTTACAGATGAGATGGT
CAGACTAAACTGGCTGACGGAATTTATGCCTCTTCCGACCATCAAGCATTTTATCCGTACTCCTGATGAT
GCATGGTTACTCACCACTGCGATCCCCGGGAAAACAGCATTCCAGGTATTAGAAGAATATCCTGATTCAG
GTGAAAATATTGTTGATGCGCTGGCAGTGTTCCTGCGCCGGTTGCATTCGATTCCTGTTTGTAATTGTCC
TTTTAACAGCGATCGCGTATTTCGTCTCGCTCAGGCGCAATCACGAATGAATAACGGTTTGGTTGATGCG
AGTGATTTTGATGACGAGCGTAATGGCTGGCCTGTTGAACAAGTCTGGAAAGAAATGCATAAACTTTTGC
CATTCTCACCGGATTCAGTCGTCACTCATGGTGATTTCTCACTTGATAACCTTATTTTTGACGAGGGGAA
ATTAATAGGTTGTATTGATGTTGGACGAGTCGGAATCGCAGACCGATACCAGGATCTTGCCATCCTATGG
AACTGCCTCGGTGAGTTTTCTCCTTCATTACAGAAACGGCTTTTTCAAAAATATGGTATTGATAATCCTG
ATATGAATAAATTGCAGTTTCATTTGATGCTCGATGAGTTTTTCTAAACGCCATGGGCATGGCTGTTTTG
GCGGATGAGAGAAGATTTTCAGCCTGATACAGATTAAATCAGAACGCAGAAGCGGTCTGATAAAACAGAA
TTTGCCTGGCGACAGTAGCGCGGTGGTCCCACCTGACCCCATGCCGAACTCAGAAGTGAAACGCCGTAGC
GCCGATGGTAGTGTGGGGTCTCCCCATGCGAGAGTAGGGAACTGCCAGGCATCAAATAAAACGAAAGGCT
CAGTCGAAAGACTGGGCCTTTCGTTTTATCTGTTGTTTGTCGGTGAACGCTCTCCTGAGTAGGACAAATC
CGCCGGGAGCGGATTTGAACGTTGCGAAGCAACGGCCCGGAGGGTGGCGGGCAGGACGCCCGCCATAAAC
TGCCAGGCATCAAATTAAGCAGAAGGCCATCCTGACGGATGGCCTTTTTGCGTTTCTACAAACTCGCTGA
GGATTCTAGAGCACAGCTAACACCACGTCGTCCCTATCTGCTGCCCTAGGTCTATGAGTGGTTGCTGGAT
AACTTTACGGGCATGCATAAGGCTCGGTATCTATATTCAGGGAGACCACAACGGTTTCCCTCTACAAATA
ATTTTGTTTAACTTTTACTAGAGTAAGGAGGAAAAAAAAATGAGTATCAGCAGCAGGGTAAAAAGCAAAA
GAATTCAGCTTGGACTTAACCAGGCTGAACTTGCTCAAAAGGTGGGGACTACCCAGCAGTCTATAGAGCA
GCTCGAAAACGGTAAAACTAAGCGACCACGCTTTTTACCAGAACTTGCGTCAGCTCTTGGCGTAAGTGTT
GACTGGCTGCTCAATGGCACCTCTGATTCGAATGTTAGATTTGTTGGGCACGTTGAGCCCAAAGGGAAAT
ATCCATTGATTAGCATGGTTAGAGCTCGTTCGTGGTGTGAAGCTTGTGAACCCTACGATATCAAGGACAT
TGATGAATGGTATGACAGTGACGTTAACTTATTAGGCAATGGATTCTGGCTGAAGGTTGAAGGTGATTCC
ATGACCTCACCTGTAGGTCAAAGCATCCCTGAAGGTCATATGGTGTTAGTAGATACTGGACGGGAGCCAG
TGAATGGAAGCCTTGTTGTAGCCAAACTGACTGACGCGAACGAAGCAACATTCAAGAAACTGGTCATAGA
TGGCGGTCAGAAGTACCTGAAAGGCCTGAATCCTTCATGGCCTATGACTCCTATCAACGGAAACTGCAAG
ATTATCGGTGTTGTCGTGGAAGCGAGGGTAAAATTCGTAGACTACAAGGACGACGATGACAAGTGGTATT
TTGGGAAGATCACTCGTCGGGAGTCCGAGCGGCTGCTGCTCAACCCCGAAAACCCCCGGGGAACCTTCTT
GGTCCGGGAGAGCGAGACGGTAAAAGGTGCCTATGCCCTCTCCGTTTCTGACTTTGACAACGCCAAGGGG
CTCAATGTGAAACACTACCTGATCCGCAAGCTGGACAGCGGCGGCTTCTACATCACCTCACGCACACAGT
TCAGCAGCCTGCAGCAGCTGGTGGCCTACTACTCCAAACATGCTGATGGCTTGTGCCACCGCCTGACCAA
CGTCTGCTAAGTGCAGTAAGGAGGAAAAAAAA
[273 nt withheld, positions 2623-2895]
GCAGCTGCGGAACCGCAGTATGAAGAAATTCCGATTTATCTGTAATAATTCTAGAGCACAGCTAACACCA
CGTCGTCCCTATCTGCTGCCCTAGGTCTATGAGTGGTTGCTGGATAACTTTACGGGCATGCATAAGGCTC
GTATAATATATTCAGGGAGACCACAACGGTTTCCCTCTACAAATAATTTTGTTTAACTTTTACTAGAGCG
AAAAAAAGTAAGGCGGTAATCCATGGGCTCCAAGCCGCAGACTCAGGGCCTGGCCAAGGATGCCTGGGAG
ATCCCTCGGGAGTCGCTGCGGCTGGAGGTCAAGCTGGGCCAGGGCTGCTTTGGCGAGGTGTGGATGGGGA
CCTGGAACGGTACCACCAGGGTGGCCATCAAAACCCTGAAGCCTGGCACGATGTCTCCAGAGGCCTTCCT
GCAGGAGGCCCAGGTCATGAAGAAGCTGAGGCATGAGAAGCTGGTGCAGTTGTATGCTGTGGTTTCAGAG
GAGCCCATTTACATCGTCACGGAGTACATGAGCAAGGGGAGTTTGCTGGACTTTCTCAAGGGGGAGACAG
GCAAGTACCTGCGGCTGCCTCAGCTGGTGGACATGGCTGCTCAGATCGCCTCAGGCATGGCGTACGTGGA
GCGGATGAACTACGTCCACCGGGACCTTCGTGCAGCCAACATCCTGGTGGGAGAGAACCTGGTGTGCAAA
GTGGCCGACTTTGGGCTGGCTCGGCTCATTGAAGACAATGAGTACACGGCGCGGCAAGGTGCCAAATTCC
CCATCAAGTGGACGGCTCCAGAAGCTGCCCTCTATGGCCGCTTCACCATCAAGTCGGACGTGTGGTCCTT
CGGGATCCTGCTGACTGAGCTCACCACAAAGGGACGGGTGCCCTACCCTGGGATGGTGAACCGCGAGGTG
CTGGACCAGGTGGAGCGGGGCTACCGGATGCCCTGCCCGCCGGAGTGTCCCGAGTCCCTGCACGACCTCA
TGTGCCAGTGCTGGCGGAAGGAGCCTGAGGAGCGGCCCACCTTCGAGTACCTGCAGGCCTTCCTGGAGGA
CTACTTCACGTCCACCGAGCCCCAGTACCAGCCCGGGGAGAACCTCTAAGCTAGCTTTAAGAAGGAGATA
TACCATGGTGGACTACAGCGTGTGGGACCACATTGAGGTGTCTGATGATGAAGACGAGACGCACCCCAAC
ATCGACACGGCCAGTCTCTTCCGCTGGCGGCATCAGGCCCGGGTGGAACGCATGGAGCAGTTCCAGAAGG
AGAAGGAGGAACTGGACAGGGGCTGCCGCGAGTGCAAGCGCAAGGTGGCCGAGTGCCAGAGGAAACTGAA
GGAGCTGGAGGTGGCCGAGGGCGGCAAGGCAGAGCTGGAGCGCCTGCAGGCCGAGGCACAGCAGCTGCGC
AAGGAGGAGCGGAGCTGGGAGCAGAAGCTGGAGGAGATGCGCAAGAAGGAGAAGAGCATGCCCTGGAACG
TGGACACGCTCAGCAAAGACGGCTTCAGCAAGAGCATGGTAAATACCAAGCCCGAGAAGACGGAGGAGGA
CTCAGAGGAGGTGAGGGAGCAGAAACACAAGACCTTCGTGGAAAAATACGAGAAACAGATCAAGCACTTT
GGCATGCTTCGCCGCTGGGATGACAGCCAAAAGTACCTGTCAGACAACGTCCACCTGGTGTGCGAGGAGA
CAGCCAATTACCTGGTCATTTGGTGCATTGACCTAGAGGTGGAGGAGAAATGTGCACTCATGGAGCAGGT
GGCCCACCAGACAATCGTCATGCAATTTATCCTGGAGCTGGCCAAGAGCCTAAAGGTGGACCCCCGGGCC
TGCTTCCGGCAGTTCTTCACTAAGATTAAGACAGCCGATCGCCAGTACATGGAGGGCTTCAACGACGAGC
TGGAAGCCTTCAAGGAGCGTGTGCGGGGCCGTGCCAAGCTGCGCATCGAGAAGGCCATGAAGGAGTACGA
GGAGGAGGAGCGCAAGAAGCGGCTCGGCCCCGGCGGCCTGGACCCCGTCGAGGTCTACGAGTCCCTCCCT
GAGGAACTCCAGAAGTGCTTCGATGTGAAGGACGTGCAGATGCTGCAGGACGCCATCAGCAAGATGGACC
CCACCGACGCAAAGTACCACATGCAGCGCTGCATTGACTCTGGCCTCTGGGTCCCCAACTCTAAGGCCAG
CGAGGCCAAGGAGGGAGAGGAGGCAGGTCCTGGGGACCCATTACTGGAAGCTGTTCCCAAGACGGGCGAT
GAGAAGGATGTCAGTGTGTAAGTGCAGAAAGAGGAGAAATACTAGATGGAGATGGAAAAGGAGTTCGAGC
AGATCGACAAGTCCGGGAGCTGGGCGGCCATTTACCAGGATATCCGACATGAAGCCAGTGACTTCCCATG
TAGAGTGGCCAAGCTTCCTAAGAACAAAAACCGAAATAGGTACAGAGACGTCAGTCCCTTTGACCATAGT
CGGATTAAACTACATCAAGAAGATAATGACTATATCAACGCTAGTTTGATAAAAATGGAAGAAGCCCAAA
GGAGTTACATTCTTACCCAGGGCCCTTTGCCTAACACATGCGGTCACTTTTGGGAGATGGTGTGGGAGCA
GAAAAGCAGGGGTGTCGTCATGCTCAACAGAGTGATGGAGAAAGGTTCGTTAAAATGCGCACAATACTGG
CCACAAAAAGAAGAAAAAGAGATGATCTTTGAAGACACAAATTTGAAATTAACATTGATCTCTGAAGATA
TCAAGTCATATTATACAGTGCGACAGCTAGAATTGGAAAACCTTACAACCCAAGAAACTCGCGAGATCTT
ACATTTCCACTATACCACATGGCCTGACTTTGGAGTCCCTGAATCACCAGCCTCATTCTTGAACTTTCTT
TTCAAAGTCCGAGAGTCAGGGTCACTCAGCCCGGAGCACGGGCCCGTTGTGGTGCACAGCAGTGCAGGCA
TCGGCAGGTCTGGAACCTTCTGTCTGGCTGATACCTGCCTCTTGCTGATGGACAAGAGGAAAGACCCTTC
TTCCGTTGATATCAAGAAAGTGCTGTTAGAAATGAGGAAGTTTCGGATGGGGCTGATCCAGACAGCCGAC
CAGCTGCGCTTCTCCTACCTGGCTGTGATCGAAGGTGCCAAATTCATCATGGGGGACTCTTCCGTGCAGG
ATCAGTGGAAGGAGCTTTCCCACGAGGACCTGGAGCCCCCACCCGAGCATATCCCCCCACCTCCCCGGCC
ACCCAAACGAATCCTGGAGCCACACAATTGACAGTCAGTAGGGCCCTAAAAAAAAACCCCGCCCCTGACA
GGGGTGGGGTTTTTTGCGTACATTGGCTCCGTTCATTTGCCGACTACCTTGGTGATCTCGCCTTTCACGT
AGTGGACAAATTCTTCCAACTGATCTGCGCGCGAGGCCAAGCGATCTTCTTCTTGTCCAAGATAAGCCTG
TCTAGCTTCAAGTATGACGGGCTGATACTGGGCCGGCAGGCGCTCCATTGCCCAGTCGGCAGCGACATCC
TTCGGCGCGATTTTGCCGGTTACTGCGCTGTACCAAATGCGGGACAACGTAAGCACTACATTTCGCTCAT
CGCCAGCCCAGTCGGGCGGCGAGTTCCATAGCGTTAAGGTTTCATTTAGCGCCTCAAATAGATCCTGTTC
AGGAACCGGATCAAAGAGTTCCTCCGCCGCTGGACCTACCAAGGCAACGCTATGTTCTCTTGCTTTTGTC
AGCAAGATAGCCAGATCAATGTCGATCGTGGCTGGCTCGAAGATACCTGCAAGAATGTCATTGCGCTGCC
ATTCTCCAAATTGCAGTTCGCGCTTAGCTGGATAACGCCACGGAATGATGTCGTCGTGCACAACAATGGT
GACTTCTACAGCGCGGAGAATCTCGCTCTCTCCAGGGGAAGCCGAAGTTTCCAAAAGGTCGTTGATCAAA
GCTCGCCGCGTTGTTTCATCAAGCCTTACGGTCACCGTAACCAGCAAATCAATATCACTGTGTGGCTTCA
GGCCGCCATCCACTGCGGAGCCGTACAAATGTACGGCCAGCAACGTCGGTTCGAGATGGCGCTCGATGAC
GCCAACTACCTCTGATAGTTGAGTCGATACTTCGGCGATCACCGCTTCCCTCATTTTTTTTTCCTCCTTA
CTGCACCTGCAGGTCGGTCGACACAACATACGCGCCGGAAGCTTTACGAGTAAAGCCCGGGGTGCCTAAT
GAACAAACTTTCTTGTATTTTCATACAATGTATCTTGTTTTAGGGTCCCTAAGTCTCCGCAGCGCAACGA
AAGGCCCAGTCTTTCGACTGAGCCTTTCGTTGCATTTGCCCGGATGTCCTCTTGACCGTACGACGGGTAA
GCCTGTTGATGATACCGCTGCCTTACTGGGTGCATTAGCCAGTCTGAATGACCTGTCACGGGATAATCCG
AAGTGGTCAGACTGGAAAATCAGAGGGCAGGAACTGCTGAACAGCAAAAAGTCAGATAGCACCACATAGC
AGACCCGCCATAAAACGCCCTGAGAAGCCCGTGACGGGCTTTTCTTGTATTATGGGTAGTTTCCTTGCAT
GAATCCATAAAAGGCGCCTGTAGTGCCATTTACCCCCATTCACTGCCAGAGCCGTGGGCGCAGCGAACTG
AATGTCACGAAAAAGACAGCGACTCAGGTGCCTGATGGTCGGAGACAAAAGGAATATTCAGCGATTTGCC
CGAGCTTGCGAGGGTGCTACTTAAGCCTTTAGGGTTTTAAGGTCTGTTTTGTAGAGGAGCAAACAGCGTT
TGCGACATCCTTTTGTAATACTGCGGAACTGACTAAAGTAGTGAGTTATACACAGGGCTGGGATCTATTC
TTTTTATCTTTTTTTATTCTTTCTTTATTCTATAAATTATAACCACTTGAATATAAACAAAAAAAACACA
CAAAGGTCTAGCGGAATTTACAGAGGGTCTAGCAGAATTTACAAGTTTTCCAGCAAAGGTCTAGCAGAAT
TTACAGATACCCACAACTCAAAGGAAAAGGACTAGTAATTATCATTGACTAGCCCATCTCAATTGGTATA
GTGATTAAAATTACCTAGACCAATTGAGATGTATGTCTGAATTAGTTGTTTTCAAAGCAAATGAACTAGC
GATTAGTCGCTATGACTTAACGGAGCATGAAACCAAGCTAATTTTATGCTGTGTGGCACTACTCAACCCC
ACGATTGAAAACCCTACAAGGAAAGAACGGACGGTATCGTTCACTTATAACCAATACGCTCAGATGATGA
ACATCAGTAGGGAAAATGCTTATGGTGTATTAGCTAAAGCAACCAGAGAGCTGATGACGAGAACTGTGAA
AATCAGGAATCCTTTGGTTAAAGGCTTTGAGATTTTCCAGTGGACAAACTATGCCAAGTTCTCAAGCGAA
AAATTAGAATTAGTTTTTAGTGAAGAGATATTGCCTTATCTTTTCCAGTTAAAAAAATTCATAAAATATA
ATCTGGAACATGTTAAGTCTTTTGAAAACAAATACTCTATGAGGATTTATGAGTGGTTATTAAAAGAACT
AACACAAAAGAAAACTCACAAGGCAAATATAGAGATTAGCCTTGATGAATTTAAGTTCATGTTAATGCTT
GAAAATAACTACCATGAGTTTAAAAGGCTTAACCAATGGGTTTTGAAACCAATAAGTAAAGATTTAAACA
CTTACAGCAATATGAAATTGGTGGTTGATAAGCGAGGCCGCCCGACTGATACGTTGATTTTCCAAGTTGA
ACTAGATAGACAAATGGATCTCGTAACCGAACTTGAGAACAACCAGATAAAAATGAATGGTGACAAAATA
CCAACAACCATTACATCAGATTCCTACCTACGTAACGGACTAAGAAAAACACTACACGATGCTTTAACTG
CAAAAATTCAGCTCACCAGTTTTGAGGCAAAATTTTTGAGTGACATGCAAAGTAAGCATGATCTCAATGG
TTCGTTCTCATGGCTCACGCAAAAACAACGAACCACACTAGAGAACATACTGGCTAAATACGGAAGGATC
TGA
